Addgene plasmid #82581: bbCas9pluspAAA
Purpose: The plasmid encodes the T7 promoter, Cas9 (from pX330 #42230) and a stretch of poly-A. After linearization with restriction enzyme SapI It is used to produce in vitro transcribed mRNA
Depositing lab: Ivo Huijbers. Depositing organization: Netherlands Cancer Institute. Publication: Direct Generation of Conditional Alleles Using CRISPR/Cas9 in Mouse Zygotes. Pritchard CEJ, Kroese LJ, Huijbers IJ. Methods Mol Biol. 2017;1642:21-35. doi: 10.1007/978-1-4939-7169-5_2. PubMed 28815491.
Backbone
  Vector backbone: pUC
  Backbone size w/o insert (bp): 1932
  Total vector size (bp): 6397
  Vector type: Bacterial Expression
Growth in bacteria
  Bacterial resistance: Ampicillin, 100 μg/mL
  Growth temperature: 37°C
  Growth strain: NEB Stable
  Copy number: High Copy
Gene/Insert
  Gene/Insert name: Cas9 (alt name: humanized Cas9)
  Species: S. pyogenes
  Promoter: T7
  Cloning method: Unknown
  Sequencing primers: 5′ CTGCGTTATCCCCTGATTCTGTGG; 3′ GGGCGACACGGAAATGTTGAATAC
Terms and licenses: Academic/Nonprofit Terms; Industry Terms: Not Available to Industry
Depositor comments: Cas9 insert is cloned from pX330 Addgene #42230
How to cite: bbCas9pluspAAA was a gift from Ivo Huijbers (Addgene plasmid # 82581 ; http://n2t.net/addgene:82581 ; RRID:Addgene_82581)
