[The description below was written by a language model from this plasmid's Addgene catalogue record and pLannotate feature annotations shown in this document.]
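Description:
bbCas9pluspAAA is a small pUC-based plasmid of about 6.4 kb that serves as a template for in vitro transcription of Cas9 mRNA rather than for expression in cells. Although it is catalogued as a bacterial expression vector, bacteria are used here only to propagate it. Propagation relies on the high-copy ColE1/pUC origin, and selection relies on ampicillin resistance from the β-lactamase gene under its own bla promoter. These two elements make up essentially the whole backbone of roughly 1.9 kb.

The payload is a bacteriophage T7 promoter placed upstream of the human codon-optimised Streptococcus pyogenes Cas9 coding sequence, which was taken from pX330. The annotation software splits the gene into contiguous "N-terminal" and "C-terminal" portions, but these abut directly and together represent one uninterrupted full-length open reading frame. This frame is fused at its C-terminus to a bipartite nucleoplasmin nuclear localisation signal. About 120 bp lie unannotated between the T7 promoter and the start of the annotated Cas9 sequence, and the record does not say what they contain. According to the depositor, a templated poly-A stretch follows the coding region. It is not called out in either feature table, but it would lie in the short unannotated gap between the NLS and the AmpR promoter. Cutting with SapI linearises the plasmid so that T7 RNA polymerase produces run-off transcripts that already carry a poly-A tail.

The two feature tables, one from the depositor sequence and one from the repository's assembled sequence, show the same elements in the same order and differ only in the numbering origin. The associated publication concerns direct generation of conditional alleles with CRISPR/Cas9 in mouse zygotes, which suggests the transcribed Cas9 mRNA is intended for delivery into zygotes.
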