Features (pLannotate 1.2.2; 7 found; start..end, strand, type, name):
     27..615     +  rep_origin     ori: high-copy-number ColE1/pMB1/pBR322/pUC origin of replication
    817..835     +  promoter       T7 promoter: promoter for bacteriophage T7 RNA polymerase
    960..2561    +  CDS            Cas9(N): N-terminal portion of Streptococcus pyogenes Cas9 (Zetsche et al., 2015)
   2562..5060    +  CDS            Cas9(C): C-terminal portion of Streptococcus pyogenes Cas9 (Zetsche et al., 2015)
   5061..5108    +  CDS            nucleoplasmin NLS: bipartite nuclear localization signal from nucleoplasmin
   5288..5392    +  promoter       AmpR promoter: bla
   5393..6253    +  CDS            AmpR: β-lactamase; bla; confers resistance to ampicillin, carbenicillin, and related antibiotics
>Addgene plasmid #82581 | bbCas9pluspAAA | depositor full sequence | sequence record 157087 | bbCas9pluspAAA sequence 6397 bps
CCCGTAGAAAAGATCAAAGGATCTTCTTGAGATCCTTTTTTTCTGCGCGTAATCTGCTGCTTGCAAACAA
AAAAACCACCGCTACCAGCGGTGGTTTGTTTGCCGGATCAAGAGCTACCAACTCTTTTTCCGAAGGTAAC
TGGCTTCAGCAGAGCGCAGATACCAAATACTGTTCTTCTAGTGTAGCCGTAGTTAGGCCACCACTTCAAG
AACTCTGTAGCACCGCCTACATACCTCGCTCTGCTAATCCTGTTACCAGTGGCTGCTGCCAGTGGCGATA
AGTCGTGTCTTACCGGGTTGGACTCAAGACGATAGTTACCGGATAAGGCGCAGCGGTCGGGCTGAACGGG
GGGTTCGTGCACACAGCCCAGCTTGGAGCGAACGACCTACACCGAACTGAGATACCTACAGCGTGAGCTA
TGAGAAAGCGCCACGCTTCCCGAAGGGAGAAAGGCGGACAGGTATCCGGTAAGCGGCAGGGTCGGAACAG
GAGAGCGCACGAGGGAGCTTCCAGGGGGAAACGCCTGGTATCTTTATAGTCCTGTCGGGTTTCGCCACCT
CTGACTTGAGCGTCGATTTTTGTGATGCTCGTCAGGGGGGCGGAGCCTATGGAAAAACGCCAGCAACGCG
GCCTTTTTACGGTTCCTGGCCTTTTGCTGGCCTTTTGCTCACATGTTCTTTCCTGCGTTATCCCCTGATT
CTGTGGATAACCGTATTACCGCCTTTGAGTGAGCTGATACCGCTCGCCGCAGCCGAACGACCGAGCGCAG
CGAGTCAGTGAGCGAGGAAGCGGAAGACCTGCAGGACCCATCTAGATAATACGACTCACTATAGGGAGAA
TGGACTATAAGGACCACGACGGAGACTACAAGGATCATGATATTGATTACAAAGACGATGACGATAAGAT
GGCCCCAAAGAAGAAGCGGAAGGTCGGTATCCACGGAGTCCCAGCAGCCGACAAGAAGTACAGCATCGGC
CTGGACATCGGCACCAACTCTGTGGGCTGGGCCGTGATCACCGACGAGTACAAGGTGCCCAGCAAGAAAT
TCAAGGTGCTGGGCAACACCGACCGGCACAGCATCAAGAAGAACCTGATCGGAGCCCTGCTGTTCGACAG
CGGCGAAACAGCCGAGGCCACCCGGCTGAAGAGAACCGCCAGAAGAAGATACACCAGACGGAAGAACCGG
ATCTGCTATCTGCAAGAGATCTTCAGCAACGAGATGGCCAAGGTGGACGACAGCTTCTTCCACAGACTGG
AAGAGTCCTTCCTGGTGGAAGAGGATAAGAAGCACGAGCGGCACCCCATCTTCGGCAACATCGTGGACGA
GGTGGCCTACCACGAGAAGTACCCCACCATCTACCACCTGAGAAAGAAACTGGTGGACAGCACCGACAAG
GCCGACCTGCGGCTGATCTATCTGGCCCTGGCCCACATGATCAAGTTCCGGGGCCACTTCCTGATCGAGG
GCGACCTGAACCCCGACAACAGCGACGTGGACAAGCTGTTCATCCAGCTGGTGCAGACCTACAACCAGCT
GTTCGAGGAAAACCCCATCAACGCCAGCGGCGTGGACGCCAAGGCCATCCTGTCTGCCAGACTGAGCAAG
AGCAGACGGCTGGAAAATCTGATCGCCCAGCTGCCCGGCGAGAAGAAGAATGGCCTGTTCGGAAACCTGA
TTGCCCTGAGCCTGGGCCTGACCCCCAACTTCAAGAGCAACTTCGACCTGGCCGAGGATGCCAAACTGCA
GCTGAGCAAGGACACCTACGACGACGACCTGGACAACCTGCTGGCCCAGATCGGCGACCAGTACGCCGAC
CTGTTTCTGGCCGCCAAGAACCTGTCCGACGCCATCCTGCTGAGCGACATCCTGAGAGTGAACACCGAGA
TCACCAAGGCCCCCCTGAGCGCCTCTATGATCAAGAGATACGACGAGCACCACCAGGACCTGACCCTGCT
GAAAGCTCTCGTGCGGCAGCAGCTGCCTGAGAAGTACAAAGAGATTTTCTTCGACCAGAGCAAGAACGGC
TACGCCGGCTACATTGACGGCGGAGCCAGCCAGGAAGAGTTCTACAAGTTCATCAAGCCCATCCTGGAAA
AGATGGACGGCACCGAGGAACTGCTCGTGAAGCTGAACAGAGAGGACCTGCTGCGGAAGCAGCGGACCTT
CGACAACGGCAGCATCCCCCACCAGATCCACCTGGGAGAGCTGCACGCCATTCTGCGGCGGCAGGAAGAT
TTTTACCCATTCCTGAAGGACAACCGGGAAAAGATCGAGAAGATCCTGACCTTCCGCATCCCCTACTACG
TGGGCCCTCTGGCCAGGGGAAACAGCAGATTCGCCTGGATGACCAGAAAGAGCGAGGAAACCATCACCCC
CTGGAACTTCGAGGAAGTGGTGGACAAGGGCGCTTCCGCCCAGAGCTTCATCGAGCGGATGACCAACTTC
GATAAGAACCTGCCCAACGAGAAGGTGCTGCCCAAGCACAGCCTGCTGTACGAGTACTTCACCGTGTATA
ACGAGCTGACCAAAGTGAAATACGTGACCGAGGGAATGAGAAAGCCCGCCTTCCTGAGCGGCGAGCAGAA
AAAGGCCATCGTGGACCTGCTGTTCAAGACCAACCGGAAAGTGACCGTGAAGCAGCTGAAAGAGGACTAC
TTCAAGAAAATCGAGTGCTTCGACTCCGTGGAAATCTCCGGCGTGGAAGATCGGTTCAACGCCTCCCTGG
GCACATACCACGATCTGCTGAAAATTATCAAGGACAAGGACTTCCTGGACAATGAGGAAAACGAGGACAT
TCTGGAAGATATCGTGCTGACCCTGACACTGTTTGAGGACAGAGAGATGATCGAGGAACGGCTGAAAACC
TATGCCCACCTGTTCGACGACAAAGTGATGAAGCAGCTGAAGCGGCGGAGATACACCGGCTGGGGCAGGC
TGAGCCGGAAGCTGATCAACGGCATCCGGGACAAGCAGTCCGGCAAGACAATCCTGGATTTCCTGAAGTC
CGACGGCTTCGCCAACAGAAACTTCATGCAGCTGATCCACGACGACAGCCTGACCTTTAAAGAGGACATC
CAGAAAGCCCAGGTGTCCGGCCAGGGCGATAGCCTGCACGAGCACATTGCCAATCTGGCCGGCAGCCCCG
CCATTAAGAAGGGCATCCTGCAGACAGTGAAGGTGGTGGACGAGCTCGTGAAAGTGATGGGCCGGCACAA
GCCCGAGAACATCGTGATCGAAATGGCCAGAGAGAACCAGACCACCCAGAAGGGACAGAAGAACAGCCGC
GAGAGAATGAAGCGGATCGAAGAGGGCATCAAAGAGCTGGGCAGCCAGATCCTGAAAGAACACCCCGTGG
AAAACACCCAGCTGCAGAACGAGAAGCTGTACCTGTACTACCTGCAGAATGGGCGGGATATGTACGTGGA
CCAGGAACTGGACATCAACCGGCTGTCCGACTACGATGTGGACCATATCGTGCCTCAGAGCTTTCTGAAG
GACGACTCCATCGACAACAAGGTGCTGACCAGAAGCGACAAGAACCGGGGCAAGAGCGACAACGTGCCCT
CCGAAGAGGTCGTGAAGAAGATGAAGAACTACTGGCGGCAGCTGCTGAACGCCAAGCTGATTACCCAGAG
AAAGTTCGACAATCTGACCAAGGCCGAGAGAGGCGGCCTGAGCGAACTGGATAAGGCCGGCTTCATCAAG
AGACAGCTGGTGGAAACCCGGCAGATCACAAAGCACGTGGCACAGATCCTGGACTCCCGGATGAACACTA
AGTACGACGAGAATGACAAGCTGATCCGGGAAGTGAAAGTGATCACCCTGAAGTCCAAGCTGGTGTCCGA
TTTCCGGAAGGATTTCCAGTTTTACAAAGTGCGCGAGATCAACAACTACCACCACGCCCACGACGCCTAC
CTGAACGCCGTCGTGGGAACCGCCCTGATCAAAAAGTACCCTAAGCTGGAAAGCGAGTTCGTGTACGGCG
ACTACAAGGTGTACGACGTGCGGAAGATGATCGCCAAGAGCGAGCAGGAAATCGGCAAGGCTACCGCCAA
GTACTTCTTCTACAGCAACATCATGAACTTTTTCAAGACCGAGATTACCCTGGCCAACGGCGAGATCCGG
AAGCGGCCTCTGATCGAGACAAACGGCGAAACCGGGGAGATCGTGTGGGATAAGGGCCGGGATTTTGCCA
CCGTGCGGAAAGTGCTGAGCATGCCCCAAGTGAATATCGTGAAAAAGACCGAGGTGCAGACAGGCGGCTT
CAGCAAAGAGTCTATCCTGCCCAAGAGGAACAGCGATAAGCTGATCGCCAGAAAGAAGGACTGGGACCCT
AAGAAGTACGGCGGCTTCGACAGCCCCACCGTGGCCTATTCTGTGCTGGTGGTGGCCAAAGTGGAAAAGG
GCAAGTCCAAGAAACTGAAGAGTGTGAAAGAGCTGCTGGGGATCACCATCATGGAAAGAAGCAGCTTCGA
GAAGAATCCCATCGACTTTCTGGAAGCCAAGGGCTACAAAGAAGTGAAAAAGGACCTGATCATCAAGCTG
CCTAAGTACTCCCTGTTCGAGCTGGAAAACGGCCGGAAGAGAATGCTGGCCTCTGCCGGCGAACTGCAGA
AGGGAAACGAACTGGCCCTGCCCTCCAAATATGTGAACTTCCTGTACCTGGCCAGCCACTATGAGAAGCT
GAAGGGCTCCCCCGAGGATAATGAGCAGAAACAGCTGTTTGTGGAACAGCACAAGCACTACCTGGACGAG
ATCATCGAGCAGATCAGCGAGTTCTCCAAGAGAGTGATCCTGGCCGACGCTAATCTGGACAAAGTGCTGT
CCGCCTACAACAAGCACCGGGATAAGCCCATCAGAGAGCAGGCCGAGAATATCATCCACCTGTTTACCCT
GACCAATCTGGGAGCCCCTGCCGCCTTCAAGTACTTTGACACCACCATCGACCGGAAGAGGTACACCAGC
ACCAAAGAGGTGCTGGACGCCACCCTGATCCACCAGAGCATCACCGGCCTGTACGAGACACGGATCGACC
TGTCTCAGCTGGGAGGCGACAAAAGGCCGGCGGCCACGAAAAAGGCCGGCCAGGCAAAAAAGAAAAAGTA
AGAATTCCTAGAGCTCGCTATCCAAAAAAACAAAAAAAAAAAAAAAAAAAAAAAAAAAAAAAAAAAAAAA
AAAAAAAAAAAAAAAAAAAAAAAAAAAAAAAAAAAAAAAAAAAAAAAAAAAAGAAGAGCGCGGCCGCTTA
ATTAATTTAAATAGGTGGCACTTTTCGGGGAAATGTGCGCGGAACCCCTATTTGTTTATTTTTCTAAATA
CATTCAAATATGTATCCGCTCATGAGACAATAACCCTGATAAATGCTTCAATAATATTGAAAAAGGAAGA
GTATGAGTATTCAACATTTCCGTGTCGCCCTTATTCCCTTTTTTGCGGCATTTTGCCTTCCTGTTTTTGC
TCACCCAGAAACGCTGGTGAAAGTAAAAGATGCTGAAGATCAGTTGGGTGCACGAGTGGGTTACATCGAA
CTGGATCTCAACAGCGGTAAGATCCTTGAGAGTTTTCGCCCCGAAGAACGTTTTCCAATGATGAGCACTT
TTAAAGTTCTGCTATGTGGCGCGGTATTATCCCGTATTGACGCCGGGCAAGAGCAACTCGGTCGCCGCAT
ACACTATTCTCAGAATGACTTGGTTGAGTACTCACCAGTCACAGAAAAGCATCTTACGGATGGCATGACA
GTAAGAGAATTATGCAGTGCTGCCATAACCATGAGTGATAACACTGCGGCCAACTTACTTCTGACAACGA
TCGGAGGACCGAAGGAGCTAACCGCTTTTTTGCACAACATGGGGGATCATGTAACTCGCCTTGATCGTTG
GGAACCGGAGCTGAATGAAGCCATACCAAACGACGAGCGTGACACCACGATGCCTGTAGCAATGGCAACA
ACGTTGCGCAAACTATTAACTGGCGAACTACTTACTCTAGCTTCCCGGCAACAATTAATAGACTGGATGG
AGGCGGATAAAGTTGCAGGACCACTTCTGCGCTCGGCCCTTCCGGCTGGCTGGTTTATTGCTGATAAATC
TGGAGCCGGTGAGCGTGGGTCTCGCGGTATCATTGCAGCACTGGGGCCAGATGGTAAGCCCTCCCGTATC
GTAGTTATCTACACGACGGGGAGTCAGGCAACTATGGATGAACGAAATAGACAGATCGCTGAGATAGGTG
CCTCACTGATTAAGCATTGGTAACTGTCAGACCAAGTTTACTCATATATACTTTAGATTGATTTAAAACT
TCATTTTTAATTTAAAAGGATCTAGGTGAAGATCCTTTTTGATAATCTCATGACCAAAATCCCTTAACGT
GAGTTTTCGTTCCACTGAGCGTCAGAC
