Features (pLannotate 1.2.2; 7 found; start..end, strand, type, name):
      1..19      +  promoter       T7 promoter: promoter for bacteriophage T7 RNA polymerase
    144..1745    +  CDS            Cas9(N): N-terminal portion of Streptococcus pyogenes Cas9 (Zetsche et al., 2015)
   1746..4244    +  CDS            Cas9(C): C-terminal portion of Streptococcus pyogenes Cas9 (Zetsche et al., 2015)
   4245..4292    +  CDS            nucleoplasmin NLS: bipartite nuclear localization signal from nucleoplasmin
   4472..4576    +  promoter       AmpR promoter: bla
   4577..5437    +  CDS            AmpR: β-lactamase; bla; confers resistance to ampicillin, carbenicillin, and related antibiotics
   5608..6196    +  rep_origin     ori: high-copy-number ColE1/pMB1/pBR322/pUC origin of replication
>Addgene plasmid #82581 | bbCas9pluspAAA | addgene full sequence | sequence record 228465 | Addgene Assembled NGS Result
TAATACGACTCACTATAGGGAGAATGGACTATAAGGACCACGACGGAGACTACAAGGATCATGATATTGA
TTACAAAGACGATGACGATAAGATGGCCCCAAAGAAGAAGCGGAAGGTCGGTATCCACGGAGTCCCAGCA
GCCGACAAGAAGTACAGCATCGGCCTGGACATCGGCACCAACTCTGTGGGCTGGGCCGTGATCACCGACG
AGTACAAGGTGCCCAGCAAGAAATTCAAGGTGCTGGGCAACACCGACCGGCACAGCATCAAGAAGAACCT
GATCGGAGCCCTGCTGTTCGACAGCGGCGAAACAGCCGAGGCCACCCGGCTGAAGAGAACCGCCAGAAGA
AGATACACCAGACGGAAGAACCGGATCTGCTATCTGCAAGAGATCTTCAGCAACGAGATGGCCAAGGTGG
ACGACAGCTTCTTCCACAGACTGGAAGAGTCCTTCCTGGTGGAAGAGGATAAGAAGCACGAGCGGCACCC
CATCTTCGGCAACATCGTGGACGAGGTGGCCTACCACGAGAAGTACCCCACCATCTACCACCTGAGAAAG
AAACTGGTGGACAGCACCGACAAGGCCGACCTGCGGCTGATCTATCTGGCCCTGGCCCACATGATCAAGT
TCCGGGGCCACTTCCTGATCGAGGGCGACCTGAACCCCGACAACAGCGACGTGGACAAGCTGTTCATCCA
GCTGGTGCAGACCTACAACCAGCTGTTCGAGGAAAACCCCATCAACGCCAGCGGCGTGGACGCCAAGGCC
ATCCTGTCTGCCAGACTGAGCAAGAGCAGACGGCTGGAAAATCTGATCGCCCAGCTGCCCGGCGAGAAGA
AGAATGGCCTGTTCGGAAACCTGATTGCCCTGAGCCTGGGCCTGACCCCCAACTTCAAGAGCAACTTCGA
CCTGGCCGAGGATGCCAAACTGCAGCTGAGCAAGGACACCTACGACGACGACCTGGACAACCTGCTGGCC
CAGATCGGCGACCAGTACGCCGACCTGTTTCTGGCCGCCAAGAACCTGTCCGACGCCATCCTGCTGAGCG
ACATCCTGAGAGTGAACACCGAGATCACCAAGGCCCCCCTGAGCGCCTCTATGATCAAGAGATACGACGA
GCACCACCAGGACCTGACCCTGCTGAAAGCTCTCGTGCGGCAGCAGCTGCCTGAGAAGTACAAAGAGATT
TTCTTCGACCAGAGCAAGAACGGCTACGCCGGCTACATTGACGGCGGAGCCAGCCAGGAAGAGTTCTACA
AGTTCATCAAGCCCATCCTGGAAAAGATGGACGGCACCGAGGAACTGCTCGTGAAGCTGAACAGAGAGGA
CCTGCTGCGGAAGCAGCGGACCTTCGACAACGGCAGCATCCCCCACCAGATCCACCTGGGAGAGCTGCAC
GCCATTCTGCGGCGGCAGGAAGATTTTTACCCATTCCTGAAGGACAACCGGGAAAAGATCGAGAAGATCC
TGACCTTCCGCATCCCCTACTACGTGGGCCCTCTGGCCAGGGGAAACAGCAGATTCGCCTGGATGACCAG
AAAGAGCGAGGAAACCATCACCCCCTGGAACTTCGAGGAAGTGGTGGACAAGGGCGCTTCCGCCCAGAGC
TTCATCGAGCGGATGACCAACTTCGATAAGAACCTGCCCAACGAGAAGGTGCTGCCCAAGCACAGCCTGC
TGTACGAGTACTTCACCGTGTATAACGAGCTGACCAAAGTGAAATACGTGACCGAGGGAATGAGAAAGCC
CGCCTTCCTGAGCGGCGAGCAGAAAAAGGCCATCGTGGACCTGCTGTTCAAGACCAACCGGAAAGTGACC
GTGAAGCAGCTGAAAGAGGACTACTTCAAGAAAATCGAGTGCTTCGACTCCGTGGAAATCTCCGGCGTGG
AAGATCGGTTCAACGCCTCCCTGGGCACATACCACGATCTGCTGAAAATTATCAAGGACAAGGACTTCCT
GGACAATGAGGAAAACGAGGACATTCTGGAAGATATCGTGCTGACCCTGACACTGTTTGAGGACAGAGAG
ATGATCGAGGAACGGCTGAAAACCTATGCCCACCTGTTCGACGACAAAGTGATGAAGCAGCTGAAGCGGC
GGAGATACACCGGCTGGGGCAGGCTGAGCCGGAAGCTGATCAACGGCATCCGGGACAAGCAGTCCGGCAA
GACAATCCTGGATTTCCTGAAGTCCGACGGCTTCGCCAACAGAAACTTCATGCAGCTGATCCACGACGAC
AGCCTGACCTTTAAAGAGGACATCCAGAAAGCCCAGGTGTCCGGCCAGGGCGATAGCCTGCACGAGCACA
TTGCCAATCTGGCCGGCAGCCCCGCCATTAAGAAGGGCATCCTGCAGACAGTGAAGGTGGTGGACGAGCT
CGTGAAAGTGATGGGCCGGCACAAGCCCGAGAACATCGTGATCGAAATGGCCAGAGAGAACCAGACCACC
CAGAAGGGACAGAAGAACAGCCGCGAGAGAATGAAGCGGATCGAAGAGGGCATCAAAGAGCTGGGCAGCC
AGATCCTGAAAGAACACCCCGTGGAAAACACCCAGCTGCAGAACGAGAAGCTGTACCTGTACTACCTGCA
GAATGGGCGGGATATGTACGTGGACCAGGAACTGGACATCAACCGGCTGTCCGACTACGATGTGGACCAT
ATCGTGCCTCAGAGCTTTCTGAAGGACGACTCCATCGACAACAAGGTGCTGACCAGAAGCGACAAGAACC
GGGGCAAGAGCGACAACGTGCCCTCCGAAGAGGTCGTGAAGAAGATGAAGAACTACTGGCGGCAGCTGCT
GAACGCCAAGCTGATTACCCAGAGAAAGTTCGACAATCTGACCAAGGCCGAGAGAGGCGGCCTGAGCGAA
CTGGATAAGGCCGGCTTCATCAAGAGACAGCTGGTGGAAACCCGGCAGATCACAAAGCACGTGGCACAGA
TCCTGGACTCCCGGATGAACACTAAGTACGACGAGAATGACAAGCTGATCCGGGAAGTGAAAGTGATCAC
CCTGAAGTCCAAGCTGGTGTCCGATTTCCGGAAGGATTTCCAGTTTTACAAAGTGCGCGAGATCAACAAC
TACCACCACGCCCACGACGCCTACCTGAACGCCGTCGTGGGAACCGCCCTGATCAAAAAGTACCCTAAGC
TGGAAAGCGAGTTCGTGTACGGCGACTACAAGGTGTACGACGTGCGGAAGATGATCGCCAAGAGCGAGCA
GGAAATCGGCAAGGCTACCGCCAAGTACTTCTTCTACAGCAACATCATGAACTTTTTCAAGACCGAGATT
ACCCTGGCCAACGGCGAGATCCGGAAGCGGCCTCTGATCGAGACAAACGGCGAAACCGGGGAGATCGTGT
GGGATAAGGGCCGGGATTTTGCCACCGTGCGGAAAGTGCTGAGCATGCCCCAAGTGAATATCGTGAAAAA
GACCGAGGTGCAGACAGGCGGCTTCAGCAAAGAGTCTATCCTGCCCAAGAGGAACAGCGATAAGCTGATC
GCCAGAAAGAAGGACTGGGACCCTAAGAAGTACGGCGGCTTCGACAGCCCCACCGTGGCCTATTCTGTGC
TGGTGGTGGCCAAAGTGGAAAAGGGCAAGTCCAAGAAACTGAAGAGTGTGAAAGAGCTGCTGGGGATCAC
CATCATGGAAAGAAGCAGCTTCGAGAAGAATCCCATCGACTTTCTGGAAGCCAAGGGCTACAAAGAAGTG
AAAAAGGACCTGATCATCAAGCTGCCTAAGTACTCCCTGTTCGAGCTGGAAAACGGCCGGAAGAGAATGC
TGGCCTCTGCCGGCGAACTGCAGAAGGGAAACGAACTGGCCCTGCCCTCCAAATATGTGAACTTCCTGTA
CCTGGCCAGCCACTATGAGAAGCTGAAGGGCTCCCCCGAGGATAATGAGCAGAAACAGCTGTTTGTGGAA
CAGCACAAGCACTACCTGGACGAGATCATCGAGCAGATCAGCGAGTTCTCCAAGAGAGTGATCCTGGCCG
ACGCTAATCTGGACAAAGTGCTGTCCGCCTACAACAAGCACCGGGATAAGCCCATCAGAGAGCAGGCCGA
GAATATCATCCACCTGTTTACCCTGACCAATCTGGGAGCCCCTGCCGCCTTCAAGTACTTTGACACCACC
ATCGACCGGAAGAGGTACACCAGCACCAAAGAGGTGCTGGACGCCACCCTGATCCACCAGAGCATCACCG
GCCTGTACGAGACACGGATCGACCTGTCTCAGCTGGGAGGCGACAAAAGGCCGGCGGCCACGAAAAAGGC
CGGCCAGGCAAAAAAGAAAAAGTAAGAATTCCTAGAGCTCGCTAAAAAAAAAAAAAAAAAAAAAAAAAAA
AAAAAAAAAAAAAAAAAAAAAAAAAAAAAAAAAAAAAAAAAAAAAAAAAAAAAAAAAAAAAAAAAAAAAA
AAAAAAGAAGAGCGCGGCCGCTTAATTAATTTAAATAGGTGGCACTTTTCGGGGAAATGTGCGCGGAACC
CCTATTTGTTTATTTTTCTAAATACATTCAAATATGTATCCGCTCATGAGACAATAACCCTGATAAATGC
TTCAATAATATTGAAAAAGGAAGAGTATGAGTATTCAACATTTCCGTGTCGCCCTTATTCCCTTTTTTGC
GGCATTTTGCCTTCCTGTTTTTGCTCACCCAGAAACGCTGGTGAAAGTAAAAGATGCTGAAGATCAGTTG
GGTGCACGAGTGGGTTACATCGAACTGGATCTCAACAGCGGTAAGATCCTTGAGAGTTTTCGCCCCGAAG
AACGTTTTCCAATGATGAGCACTTTTAAAGTTCTGCTATGTGGCGCGGTATTATCCCGTATTGACGCCGG
GCAAGAGCAACTCGGTCGCCGCATACACTATTCTCAGAATGACTTGGTTGAGTACTCACCAGTCACAGAA
AAGCATCTTACGGATGGCATGACAGTAAGAGAATTATGCAGTGCTGCCATAACCATGAGTGATAACACTG
CGGCCAACTTACTTCTGACAACGATCGGAGGACCGAAGGAGCTAACCGCTTTTTTGCACAACATGGGGGA
TCATGTAACTCGCCTTGATCGTTGGGAACCGGAGCTGAATGAAGCCATACCAAACGACGAGCGTGACACC
ACGATGCCTGTAGCAATGGCAACAACGTTGCGCAAACTATTAACTGGCGAACTACTTACTCTAGCTTCCC
GGCAACAATTAATAGACTGGATGGAGGCGGATAAAGTTGCAGGACCACTTCTGCGCTCGGCCCTTCCGGC
TGGCTGGTTTATTGCTGATAAATCTGGAGCCGGTGAGCGTGGGTCTCGCGGTATCATTGCAGCACTGGGG
CCAGATGGTAAGCCCTCCCGTATCGTAGTTATCTACACGACGGGGAGTCAGGCAACTATGGATGAACGAA
ATAGACAGATCGCTGAGATAGGTGCCTCACTGATTAAGCATTGGTAACTGTCAGACCAAGTTTACTCATA
TATACTTTAGATTGATTTAAAACTTCATTTTTAATTTAAAAGGATCTAGGTGAAGATCCTTTTTGATAAT
CTCATGACCAAAATCCCTTAACGTGAGTTTTCGTTCCACTGAGCGTCAGACCCCGTAGAAAAGATCAAAG
GATCTTCTTGAGATCCTTTTTTTCTGCGCGTAATCTGCTGCTTGCAAACAAAAAAACCACCGCTACCAGC
GGTGGTTTGTTTGCCGGATCAAGAGCTACCAACTCTTTTTCCGAAGGTAACTGGCTTCAGCAGAGCGCAG
ATACCAAATACTGTTCTTCTAGTGTAGCCGTAGTTAGGCCACCACTTCAAGAACTCTGTAGCACCGCCTA
CATACCTCGCTCTGCTAATCCTGTTACCAGTGGCTGCTGCCAGTGGCGATAAGTCGTGTCTTACCGGGTT
GGACTCAAGACGATAGTTACCGGATAAGGCGCAGCGGTCGGGCTGAACGGGGGGTTCGTGCACACAGCCC
AGCTTGGAGCGAACGACCTACACCGAACTGAGATACCTACAGCGTGAGCTATGAGAAAGCGCCACGCTTC
CCGAAGGGAGAAAGGCGGACAGGTATCCGGTAAGCGGCAGGGTCGGAACAGGAGAGCGCACGAGGGAGCT
TCCAGGGGGAAACGCCTGGTATCTTTATAGTCCTGTCGGGTTTCGCCACCTCTGACTTGAGCGTCGATTT
TTGTGATGCTCGTCAGGGGGGCGGAGCCTATGGAAAAACGCCAGCAACGCGGCCTTTTTACGGTTCCTGG
CCTTTTGCTGGCCTTTTGCTCACATGTTCTTTCCTGCGTTATCCCCTGATTCTGTGGATAACCGTATTAC
CGCCTTTGAGTGAGCTGATACCGCTCGCCGCAGCCGAACGACCGAGCGCAGCGAGTCAGTGAGCGAGGAA
GCGGAAGACCTGCAGGACCCATCTAGA
